Addgene plasmid #193459: pAF0432 Ef1a-Dn29-2a-EGFP
Purpose: Expression of Recombinase
Depositing lab: Patrick Hsu. Depositing organization: University of California, Berkeley. Publication: Systematic discovery of recombinases for efficient integration of large DNA sequences into the human genome. Durrant MG, Fanton A, Tycko J, Hinks M, Chandrasekaran SS, Perry NT, Schaepe J, Du PP, Lotfy P, Bassik MC, Bintu L, Bhatt AS, Hsu PD. Nat Biotechnol. 2022 Oct 10. pii: 10.1038/s41587-022-01494-w. doi: 10.1038/s41587-022-01494-w. PubMed 36217031.
Backbone
  Vector backbone: pCB212
  Vector type: Mammalian Expression
Growth in bacteria
  Bacterial resistance: Ampicillin, 100 μg/mL
  Growth temperature: 37°C
  Growth strain: NEB Stable
  Copy number: High Copy
Gene/Insert
  Gene/Insert name: Dn29
  Species: sourced from various phage and bacterial genomes, human codon-optomized
  Promoter: Ef1a
  Cloning method: Gibson Cloning
Terms and licenses: Academic/Nonprofit Terms; Industry Terms: Not Available to Industry
How to cite: pAF0432 Ef1a-Dn29-2a-EGFP was a gift from Patrick Hsu (Addgene plasmid # 193459 ; http://n2t.net/addgene:193459 ; RRID:Addgene_193459)
