[The description below was written by a language model from this plasmid's Addgene catalogue record and pLannotate feature annotations shown in this document.]
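Description:
pAF0432 Ef1a-Dn29-2a-EGFP is a 5,658 bp mammalian expression plasmid built on the pCB212 backbone for transient production of the Dn29 recombinase in cultured mammalian cells. It is propagated in E. coli through a high-copy ColE1/pUC-type origin and selected with ampicillin via a β-lactamase gene driven by its own bla promoter. No mammalian selection marker, viral packaging element or episomal origin is annotated, so the plasmid appears intended for straightforward transfection rather than viral delivery or stable maintenance.

The expression cassette is driven by the strong constitutive human EF-1α promoter. The catalogue entry gives the insert as Dn29, a human codon-optimised recombinase taken from a set sourced from phage and bacterial genomes. The automated feature table does not annotate the Dn29 coding sequence or the 2A element. However, an unannotated stretch runs from the end of the promoter around the circular map to the start of EGFP, which is consistent with where they would sit. As the name indicates, Dn29 is linked to EGFP through a 2A self-cleaving peptide, so a single transcript yields the recombinase and the fluorescent protein as separate polypeptides, and green fluorescence reports which cells express the enzyme. An SV40 polyadenylation signal follows EGFP after a short multiple cloning site remnant. The brief match to SV40 small t antigen upstream of the promoter is a fragment and probably not functional.

The stated purpose is recombinase expression. The associated work concerns the discovery of recombinases for integrating large DNA sequences into the human genome, so the plasmid would typically be co-delivered with a donor carrying the matching attachment site, although the record does not describe any such partner construct.
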