Features (pLannotate 1.2.2; 8 found; start..end, strand, type, name):
     70..786     +  CDS            EGFP: the original enhanced GFP (Yang et al., 1996) mammalian codon-optimized
    787..811     +  misc_feature   MCS (fragment): pBluescript multiple cloning site
    818..939     +  polyA_signal   SV40 poly(A) signal: SV40 polyadenylation signal
    971..1075    +  promoter       AmpR promoter: bla
   1076..1936    +  CDS            AmpR: β-lactamase; bla; confers resistance to ampicillin, carbenicillin, and related antibiotics
   2107..2695    +  rep_origin     ori: high-copy-number ColE1/pMB1/pBR322/pUC origin of replication
   2879..2904    +  CDS            small t antigen (fragment): SV40 (simian virus 40) small t antigen
   2911..4089    +  promoter       EF-1α promoter: strong constitutive promoter for human elongation factor EF-1α
>Addgene plasmid #193459 | pAF0432 Ef1a-Dn29-2a-EGFP | addgene full sequence | sequence record 378304 | Addgene NGS Result
GCTAGCGGCAGTGGAGAGGGCAGAGGAAGTCTGCTAACATGCGGTGACGTCGAGGAGAATCCTGGCCCAG
TGAGCAAGGGCGAGGAGCTGTTCACCGGGGTGGTGCCCATCCTGGTCGAGCTGGACGGCGACGTAAACGG
CCACAAGTTCAGCGTGTCCGGCGAGGGCGAGGGCGATGCCACCTACGGCAAGCTGACCCTGAAGTTCATC
TGCACCACCGGCAAGCTGCCCGTGCCCTGGCCCACCCTCGTGACCACCCTGACCTACGGCGTGCAGTGCT
TCAGCCGCTACCCCGACCACATGAAGCAGCACGACTTCTTCAAGTCCGCCATGCCCGAAGGCTACGTCCA
GGAGCGCACCATCTTCTTCAAGGACGACGGCAACTACAAGACCCGCGCCGAGGTGAAGTTCGAGGGCGAC
ACCCTGGTGAACCGCATCGAGCTGAAGGGCATCGACTTCAAGGAGGACGGCAACATCCTGGGGCACAAGC
TGGAGTACAACTACAACAGCCACAACGTCTATATCATGGCCGACAAGCAGAAGAACGGCATCAAGGTGAA
CTTCAAGATCCGCCACAACATCGAGGACGGCAGCGTGCAGCTCGCCGACCACTACCAGCAGAACACCCCC
ATCGGCGACGGCCCCGTGCTGCTGCCCGACAACCACTACCTGAGCACCCAGTCCGCCCTGAGCAAAGACC
CCAACGAGAAGCGCGATCACATGGTCCTGCTGGAGTTCGTGACCGCCGCCGGGATCACTCTCGGCATGGA
CGAGCTGTACAAGTAAGAATTCGATATCAAGCTTATCGATAATCAACAACTTGTTTATTGCAGCTTATAA
TGGTTACAAATAAAGCAATAGCATCACAAATTTCACAAATAAAGCATTTTTTTCACTGCATTCTAGTTGT
GGTTTGTCCAAACTCATCAATGTATCTTAGACGTCAGGTGGCACTTTTCGGGGAAATGTGCGCGGAACCC
CTATTTGTTTATTTTTCTAAATACATTCAAATATGTATCCGCTCATGAGACAATAACCCTGATAAATGCT
TCAATAATATTGAAAAAGGAAGAGTATGAGTATTCAACATTTCCGTGTCGCCCTTATTCCCTTTTTTGCG
GCATTTTGCCTTCCTGTTTTTGCTCACCCAGAAACGCTGGTGAAAGTAAAAGATGCTGAAGATCAGTTGG
GTGCACGAGTGGGTTACATCGAACTGGATCTCAACAGCGGTAAGATCCTTGAGAGTTTTCGCCCCGAAGA
ACGTTTTCCAATGATGAGCACTTTTAAAGTTCTGCTATGTGGCGCGGTATTATCCCGTATTGACGCCGGG
CAAGAGCAACTCGGTCGCCGCATACACTATTCTCAGAATGACTTGGTTGAGTACTCACCAGTCACAGAAA
AGCATCTTACGGATGGCATGACAGTAAGAGAATTATGCAGTGCTGCCATAACCATGAGTGATAACACTGC
GGCCAACTTACTTCTGACAACGATCGGAGGACCGAAGGAGCTAACCGCTTTTTTGCACAACATGGGGGAT
CATGTAACTCGCCTTGATCGTTGGGAACCGGAGCTGAATGAAGCCATACCAAACGACGAGCGTGACACCA
CGATGCCTGTAGCAATGGCAACAACGTTGCGCAAACTATTAACTGGCGAACTACTTACTCTAGCTTCCCG
GCAACAATTAATAGACTGGATGGAGGCGGATAAAGTTGCAGGACCACTTCTGCGCTCGGCCCTTCCGGCT
GGCTGGTTTATTGCTGATAAATCTGGAGCCGGTGAGCGTGGGTCTCGCGGTATCATTGCAGCACTGGGGC
CAGATGGTAAGCCCTCCCGTATCGTAGTTATCTACACGACGGGGAGTCAGGCAACTATGGATGAACGAAA
TAGACAGATCGCTGAGATAGGTGCCTCACTGATTAAGCATTGGTAACTGTCAGACCAAGTTTACTCATAT
ATACTTTAGATTGATTTAAAACTTCATTTTTAATTTAAAAGGATCTAGGTGAAGATCCTTTTTGATAATC
TCATGACCAAAATCCCTTAACGTGAGTTTTCGTTCCACTGAGCGTCAGACCCCGTAGAAAAGATCAAAGG
ATCTTCTTGAGATCCTTTTTTTCTGCGCGTAATCTGCTGCTTGCAAACAAAAAAACCACCGCTACCAGCG
GTGGTTTGTTTGCCGGATCAAGAGCTACCAACTCTTTTTCCGAAGGTAACTGGCTTCAGCAGAGCGCAGA
TACCAAATACTGTTCTTCTAGTGTAGCCGTAGTTAGGCCACCACTTCAAGAACTCTGTAGCACCGCCTAC
ATACCTCGCTCTGCTAATCCTGTTACCAGTGGCTGCTGCCAGTGGCGATAAGTCGTGTCTTACCGGGTTG
GACTCAAGACGATAGTTACCGGATAAGGCGCAGCGGTCGGGCTGAACGGGGGGTTCGTGCACACAGCCCA
GCTTGGAGCGAACGACCTACACCGAACTGAGATACCTACAGCGTGAGCTATGAGAAAGCGCCACGCTTCC
CGAAGGGAGAAAGGCGGACAGGTATCCGGTAAGCGGCAGGGTCGGAACAGGAGAGCGCACGAGGGAGCTT
CCAGGGGGAAACGCCTGGTATCTTTATAGTCCTGTCGGGTTTCGCCACCTCTGACTTGAGCGTCGATTTT
TGTGATGCTCGTCAGGGGGGCGGAGCCTATGGAAAAACGCCAGCAACGCGGCCTTTTTACGGTTCCTGGC
CTTTTGCTGGCCTTTTGCTCACATGTTCTTTCCTGCGTTATCCCCTGATTCTGTGGATAACCGTATTACC
GCCTTTGAGTGAGCTGATACCGCTCGCCGCAGCCGAACGACCGAGCGCAGCGAGTCAGTGAGCGAGGAAG
GGAAGAGCGGACCTTCTAGGTCTTGAAAGGAGTGGGAATTGGCTCCGGTGCCCGTCAGTGGGCAGAGCGC
ACATCGCCCACAGTCCCCGAGAAGTTGGGGGGAGGGGTCGGCAATTGAACCGGTGCCTAGAGAAGGTGGC
GCGGGGTAAACTGGGAAAGTGATGTCGTGTACTGGCTCCGCCTTTTTCCCGAGGGTGGGGGAGAACCGTA
TATAAGTGCAGTAGTCGCCGTGAACGTTCTTTTTCGCAACGGGTTTGCCGCCAGAACACAGGTAAGTGCC
GTGTGTGGTTCCCGCGGGCCTGGCCTCTTTACGGGTTATGGCCCTTGCGTGCCTTGAATTACTTCCACCT
GGCTGCAGTACGTGATTCTTGATCCCGAGCTTCGGGTTGGAAGTGGGTGGGAGAGTTCGAGGCCTTGCGC
TTAAGGAGCCCCTTCGCCTCGTGCTTGAGTTGAGGCCTGGCCTGGGCGCTGGGGCCGCCGCGTGCGAATC
TGGTGGCACCTTCGCGCCTGTCTCGCTGCTTTCGATAAGTCTCTAGCCATTTAAAATTTTTGATGACCTG
CTGCGACGCTTTTTTTCTGGCAAGATAGTCTTGTAAATGCGGGCCAAGATCTGCACACTGGTATTTCGGT
TTTTGGGGCCGCGGGCGGCGACGGGGCCCGTGCGTCCCAGCGCACATGTTCGGCGAGGCGGGGCCTGCGA
GCGCGGCCACCGAGAATCGGACGGGGGTAGTCTCAAGCTGGCCGGCCTGCTCTGGTGCCTGGCCTCGCGC
CGCCGTGTATCGCCCCGCCCTGGGCGGCAAGGCTGGCCCGGTCGGCACCAGTTGCGTGAGCGGAAAGATG
GCCGCTTCCCGGCCCTGCTGCAGGGAGCTCAAAATGGAGGACGCGGCGCTCGGGAGAGCGGGCGGGTGAG
TCACCCACACAAAGGAAAAGGGCCTTTCCGTCCTCAGCCGTCGCTTCATGTGACTCCACGGAGTACCGGG
CGCCGTCCAGGCACCTCGATTAGTTCTCGAGCTTTTGGAGTACGTCGTCTTTAGGTTGGGGGGAGGGGTT
TTATGCGATGGAGTTTCCCCACACTGAGTGGGTGGAGACTGAAGTTAGGCCAGCTTGGCACTTGATGTAA
TTCTCCTTGGAATTTGCCCTTTTTGAGTTTGGATCTTGGTTCATTCTCAAGCCTCAGACAGTGGTTCAAA
GTTTTTTTCTTCCATTTCAGGTGTCGTGACGTACGGCCACCATGGAACGGGTGCTCATGCACCTTAGAAA
GTCCAGAGCCGATCTGGAAGCTGAGGCCAGGGGCGAGGGCGAAACCCTGGCTAAACATAGAAACATCCTG
CTGAAGCTGGCCAAAGAAAGAAATCTGAACATCGTGAAGATCAGAGAGGAAGTGGGCATCAGCGGCGAGT
CTCTGATCCACAGACCTGAGATGCTGGAGACACTGAAGGAGGTGGAAGAGGGACTGTACGACGCTGTGCT
GTGCATGGACATCGACAGACTGGGCAGAGGCAATACCAAGGAGCAGGGCATTATCCTGGAGGCCTTCAAG
AATAGCAACACCAAGATCATCACCCCTCTGAAAACATACGACCTGAACAACGAGTTCGACGAGGAATACG
CCGAGTTTGGCGCCTTCATGGCCAGGCGGGAATTCAAGTTTATCACCAGAAGACTGCAGCGGGGCAGAGT
GGCCACAGTTGAGGAGGGAAATTACATCGCTCCAAGACCACCTTACGGCTACATCATCGAGAAAAACAAC
AAGGAGCGGTACCTGATTCCTCACCCTGAGCAGGCCCCTATCGTGAAGATGATCTTTGACTGGTACACCC
ACGACGATCCTAACGTGCGGATGGGCGCCAGCAAGATCGCCAACGAGCTGAACAAGTTCTGCAAGAGCCC
TACAGGCATCGCCTGGAAGGGCTCCACCGTGTTGTCTATCCTGAAGAATGCCGTGTACGCCGGCAGAATC
CAGTGGCGGAAGAAGGAGGAAAAAAAATCTATCACACCAGGCAAAAAAAAGGATGTCCGGATGCGGCCCA
AGGAACAATGGATCGACGTGGAGGGCAAGCACGAACCTCTGGTGTCCATGGAAACCTACCTGAAGGCCCA
AGAGATCCTGGAGCGGAAGTACCACGTGCCCTATCAGATCCAGAACGGCATCACTAACCCCCTGGCCGGA
CTGGTCAAGTGCGGAATTTGTGGTAGCAGCATGGTGTATAGACCTTACACCCACCAGCGCCACCCCCACC
TGATCTGCTACAACAGATACTGTACCAACAAGTCTAGCAGATTCGAGTACGTGGAAAGCAAAATTATCCA
AGGCCTGCACCAGCTGCTGGCACAGTACAAGGCCGATTGGTTCAAACATCAGAGACCCAAGGTGAACGAC
GACAGCGTGGACCTGAGACAGAAAGCCCTCCACCGGCTGGAGAAGGAACTGAATGACCTGTACAAGCAGA
AGGACAACCTGCACAATCTGCTGGAGAAGGGCGTGTACAGCATCGATACATTCCTGGAAAGAAGCAACAT
CCTGGCTGAACGCATCGATGATACCAAGAAGGCCATCCACGACGCCGAGAAGGCTCTGGCCGAGGAGGTG
CAGCGGAACAAAGTGAAGAAGGATATCATCCCCACAGTCGAGAACGTGCTTGAACTGTACTACAAGACCC
AGGACCCTGCCAAGAAGAACAACCTGCTGAAGAGCGTGCTGGACTACGCTGTTTACAGAAAAGAAAAGCA
CCAGAGAGACGATGACTTCACCTTGGTGCTTTATCCTAAGCTGCCTCAGATCAACAGC
